>Addgene plasmid #35092 | pPGK-GZF1-RR | depositor full sequence | sequence record 46766 | From Depositor
TCGAGCTCTTGGGGTTGCGCCTTTTCCAAGGCAGCCCTGGGTTTGCGCAGGGACGCGGCTGCTCTGGGCG
TGGTTCCGGGAAACGCAGCGGCGCCGACCCTGGGTCTCGCACATTCTTCACGTCCGTTCGCAGCGTCACC
CGGATCTTCGCCGCTACCCTTGTGGGCCCCCCGGCGACGCTTCCTGCTCCGCCCCTAAGTCGGGAAGGTT
CCTTGCGGTTCGCGGCGTGCCGGACGTGACAAACGGAAGCCGCACGTCTCACTAGTACCCTCGCAGACGG
ACAGCGCCAGGGAGCAATGGCAGCGCGCCGACCGCGATGGGCTGTGGCCAATAGCGGCTGCTCAGCGGGG
CGCGCCGAGAGCAGCGGCCGGGAAGGGGCGGTGCGGGAGGCGGGGTGTGGGGCGGTAGTGTGGGCCCTGT
TCCTGCCCGCGCGGTGTTCCGCATTCTGCAAGCCTCCGGAGCGCACGTCGGCAGTCGGCTCCCTCGTTGA
CCGAATCACCGACCTCTCTCCCCAGGGCCGCGGCCGGGAACGGTGCATTGGAACGCGGATTCCCCGTGCC
AAGAGTGACGTAAGTACCGCCTATAGAGTCTATGGCCCACCCCCTTGGCTTCGTTAGAACGCGGCTACAA
TTAATACATAACCTTATGTATCATACACATACGATTTAGGTGACACTATAGAATAACATCCACTTTGCCT
TTCTCTCCACAGGTGTCCACTCCCAGGTCCAACTGCACCTCGGTTCTATCGATTGACATGTACCCATACG
ATGTCCCAGACTACGCGAATTCCCCGGGGATCCCAGGCATGGGGCCCAAAAAGAAACGCAAAGTTGGGCG
CCTCGAGCCCGGGGAGAAGCCCTATGCTTGTCCGGAATGTGGTAAGTCCTTCAGCACCAGTGGCCACTTG
GTTAGACACCAGCGTACCCACACGGGTGAAAAACCGTATAAATGCCCAGAGTGCGGCAAATCTTTTAGCA
CCAGCGGCAACCTGGTGCGCCATCAACGCACTCATACTGGCGAGAAGCCATACAAATGTCCAGAATGTGG
CAAGTCTTTCAGCCAGTCCAGCAACCTGGTGCGCCACCAACGTACTCACACCGGTGCGGCCGCCCGCGCC
CTAGTCAAAAGTGAACTGGAGGAGAAGAAATCTGAACTTCGTCATAAATTGAAATATGTGCCTCATGAAT
ATATTGAATTAATTGAAATTGCCAGAAATTCCACTCAGGATAGAATTCTTGAAATGAAGGTAATGGAATT
TTTTATGAAAGTTTATGGATATAGAGGTAAACATTTGGGTGGATCAAGGAAACCGGACGGAGCAATTTAT
ACTGTCGGATCTCCTATTGATTACGGTGTGATCGTGGATACTAAAGCTTATAGCGGAGGTTATAATCTGC
CAATTGGCCAAGCACGAGAAATGCAACGATATGTCGAAGAAAATCAAACACGAAACAAACATATCAACCC
TAATGAATGGTGGAAAGTCTATCCATCTTCTGTAACGGAATTTAAGTTTTTATTTGTGAGTGGTCACTTT
AAAGGAAACTACAAAGCTCAGCTTACACGATTAAATCATATCACTAATTGTAATGGAGCTGTTCTTAGTG
TAGAAGAGCTTTTAATTGGTGGAGAAATGATTAAAGCCGGCACATTAACCTTAGAGGAAGTGAGACGGAA
ATTTAATAACGGCGAGATAAACTTTTAATTAACTAATCTAGAGTCGACCTGCAGAAGCTTGGCCGCCATG
GCCCAACTTGTTTATTGCAGCTTATAATGGTTACAAATAAAGCAATAGCATCACAAATTTCACAAATAAA
GCATTTTTTTCACTGCATTCTAGTTGTGGTTTGTCCAAACTCATCAATGTATCTTATCATGTCTGGATCG
ATCGGGAATTAATTCGGCGCAGCACCATGGCCTGAAATAACCTCTGAAAGAGGAACTTGGTTAGGTACCT
TCTGAGGCGGAAAGAACCAGCTGTGGAATGTGTGTCAGTTAGGGTGTGGAAAGTCCCCAGGCTCCCCAGC
AGGCAGAAGTATGCAAAGCATGCATCTCAATTAGTCAGCAACCAGGTGTGGAAAGTCCCCAGGCTCCCCA
GCAGGCAGAAGTATGCAAAGCATGCATCTCAATTAGTCAGCAACCATAGTCCCGCCCCTAACTCCGCCCA
TCCCGCCCCTAACTCCGCCCAGTTCCGCCCATTCTCCGCCCCATGGCTGACTAATTTTTTTTATTTATGC
AGAGGCCGAGGCCGCCTCGGCCTCTGAGCTATTCCAGAAGTAGTGAGGAGGCTTTTTTGGAGGCCTAGGC
ATTTGCAAAAAGCTGTTAACAGCTTGGCACTGGCCGTCGTTTTACAACGTCGTGACTGGGAAAACCCTGG
CGTTACCCAACTTAATCGCCTTGCAGCACATCCCCCCTTCGCCAGCTGGCGTAATAGCGAAGAGGCCCGC
ACCGATCGCCCTTCCCAACAGTTGCGTAGCCTGAATGGCGAATGGCGCCTGATGCGGTATTTTCTCCTTA
CGCATCTGTGCGGTATTTCACACCGCATA
[142 nt withheld, positions 2550-2691]
C
[141 nt withheld, positions 2693-2833]
CCTTTGACGTTGGAGTCCACGTTCTTT
[37 nt withheld, positions 2861-2897]
ACCCTATCTCGGGCTATTCTTTTGATTTATAAGGGATTTTGCCGATTTCGGCCTATTGGTTAAAAAATGA
GCTGATTTAACAAAAATTTAACGCGAATTTTAACAAAATATTAACGTTTACAATTTTATGGTGCACTCTC
AGTACAATCTGCTCTGATGCCGCATAGTTAAGCCAACTCCGCTATCGCTACGTGACTGGGTCATGGCTGC
GCCCCGACACCCGCCAACACCCGCTGACGCGCCCTGACGGGCTTGTCTGCTCCCGGCATCCGCTTACAGA
CAAGCTGTGACCGTCTCCGGGAGCTGCATGTGTCAGAGGTTTTCACCGTCATCACCGAAACGCGCGAGGC
AGTATTCTTGAAGACGAAAGGGCCTCGTGATACGCCTATTTTTATAGGTTAATGTCATGATAATAATGGT
TTCTTAGACGTCAGGTGGCACTTTTCGGGGAAATGTGCGCGGAACCCCTATTTGTTTATTTTTCTAAATA
CATTCAAATATGTATCCGCTCATGAGACAATAACCCTGATAAATGCTTCAATAATATTGAAAAAGGAAGA
GTATGAGTATTCAACATTTCCGTGTCGCCCTTATTCCCTTTTTTGCGGCATTTTGCCTTCCTGTTTTTGC
TCACCCAGAAACGCTGGTGAAAGTAAAAGATGCTGAAGATCAGTTGGGTGCACGAGTGGGTTACATCGAA
CTGGATCTCAACAGCGGTAAGATCCTTTGAGAGTTTTCGCCCCGAAGAACGTTTTCCAATGATGAGCACT
TTTAAAGTTCTGCTATGTGGCGCGGTATTATCCCGTGATGACGCCGGGCAAGAGCAACTCGGTCGCCGCA
TACACTATTCTCAGAATGACTTGGTTGAGTACTCACCAGTCACAGAAAAGCATCTTACGGATGGCATGAC
AGTAAGAGAATTATGCAGTGCTGCCATAACCATGAGTGATAACACTGCGGCCAACTTACTTCTGACAACG
ATCGGAGGACCGAAGGAGCTAACCGCTTTTTTGCACAACATGGGGGATCATGTAACTCGCCTTGATCGTT
GGGAACCGGAGCTGAATGAAGCCATACCAAACGACGAGCGTGACACCACGATGCCAGCAGCAATGGCAAC
AACGTTGCGCAAACTATTAACTGGCGAACTACTTACTCTAGCTTCCCGGCAACAATTAATAGACTGGATG
GAGGCGGATAAAGTTGCAGGACCACTTCTGCGCTCGGCCCTTCCGGCTGGCTGGTTTATTGCTGATAAAT
CTGGAGCCGGTGAGCGTGGGTCTCGCGGTATCATTGCAGCACTGGGGCCAGATGGTAAGCCCTCCCGTAT
CGTAGTTATCTACACGACGGGGAGTCAGGCAACTATGGATGAACGAAATAGACAGATCGCTGAGATAGGT
GCCTCACTGATTAAGCATTGGTAACTGTCAGACCAAGTTTACTCATATATACTTTAGATTGATTTAAAAC
TTCATTTTTAATTTAAAAGGATCTAGGTGAAGATCCTTTTTGATAATCTCATGACCAAAATCCCTTAACG
TGAGTTTTCGTTCCACTGAGCGTCAGACCCCGTAGAAAAGATCAAAGGATCTTCTTCAGATCCTTTTTTT
CTGCGCGTAATCTGCTGCTTGCAAACAAAAAAACCACCGCTACCAGCGGTGGTTTGTTTGCCGGATCAAG
AGCTACCAACTCTTTTTCCGAAGGTAACTGGCTTCAGCAGAGCGCAGATACCAAATACTGTCCTTCTAGT
GTAGCCGTAGTTAGGCCACCACTTCAAGAACTCTGTAGCACCGCCTACATACCTCGCTCTGCTAATCCTG
TTACCAGTGGCTGCTGCCAGTGGCGATAAGTCGTGTCTTACCGGGTTGGACTCAAGACGATAGTTACCGG
ATAAGGCGCAGCGGTCGGGCTGAACGGGGGGTTCGTGCACACAGCCCAGCTTGGAGCGAACGACCTACAC
CGAACTGAGATACCTACAGCGTGAGCATTGAGAAAGCGCCACGCTTCCCGAAGGGAGAAAGGCGGACAGG
TATCCGGTAAGCGGCAGGGTCGGAACAGGAGAGCGCACGAGGGAGCTTCCAGGGGGAAACGCCTGGTATC
TTTATAGTCCTGTCGGGTTTCGCCACCTCTGACTTGAGCGTCGATTTTTGTGATGCTCGTCAGGGGGGCG
GAGCCTATGGAAAAACGCCAGCAACGCGGCCTTTTTACGGTTCCTGGCCTTTTGCTGGCCTTTTGCTCAC
ATGTTCTTTCCTGCGTTATCCCCTGATTCTGTGGATAACCGTATTACCGCCTTTGAGTGAGCTGATACCG
CTCGCCGCAGCCGAACGACCGAGCGCAGCGAGTCAGTGAGCGAGGAAGCGGAAGAGCGCCCAATACGCAA
ACCGCCTCTCCCCGCGCGTTGGCCGATTCATTAATCCAGCTGGCACGACAGGTTTCCCGACTGGAAAGCG
GGCAGTGAGCGCAACGCAATTAATGTGAGTTACCTCACTCATTAGGCACCCCAGGCTTTACACTTTATGC
TTCCGGCTCGTATGTTGTGTGGAATTGTGAGCGGATAACAATTTCACACAGGAAACAGCTATGACCATGA
TTACGAATTAA
Features (pLannotate 1.2.2; 20 found; start..end, strand, type, name):
      9..515     +  promoter       hPGK promoter: human phosphoglycerate kinase 1 promoter
    570..612     +  intron         CMV intron (fragment): modified intron A from human cytomegalovirus
    664..682     +  promoter       SP6 promoter: promoter for bacteriophage SP6 RNA polymerase
    686..723     +  CDS            IgH signal sequence (fragment): signal sequence from the mouse immunoglobulin heavy chain variable region
    704..934     +  CDS            Znf48 (fragment): ZNF48_MOUSE - Also known as Zfp48, Zfp553, Znf553. Experimental evidence at protein level: Swiss-Prot protein existence level 1. May be involved in transcriptional regulation. From Mus musculus (Mouse).
   1121..1705    +  CDS            FokI cleavage domain: nonspecific DNA cleavage domain of the FokI endonuclease (Li et al., 1992) must dimerize to be catalytically active
   1717..1734    +  misc_feature   MCS (fragment): pUC18/19 multiple cloning site
   1755..1889    +  polyA_signal   SV40 poly(A) signal: SV40 polyadenylation signal
   2003..2300    +  promoter       SV40 promoter: SV40 enhancer and early promoter
   2338..2492    +  CDS            lacZα (fragment): LacZα fragment of β-galactosidase; lacZ fragment
   2498..2549    -  misc_feature   bom (fragment): basis of mobility region from pBR322
   2568..2948    +  rep_origin     M13 ori (sequence partly withheld): M13 bacteriophage origin of replication; arrow indicates direction of (+) strand synthesis
   3210..3249    -  CDS            rop (fragment): Rop protein, which maintains plasmids at low copy number; rop
   3355..3459    +  promoter       AmpR promoter: bla
   3460..4321    +  CDS            AmpR (fragment): β-lactamase; bla; confers resistance to ampicillin, carbenicillin, and related antibiotics
   4495..5080    +  rep_origin     ori: high-copy-number ColE1/pMB1/pBR322/pUC origin of replication
   5263..5355    +  CDS            lacI (fragment): lac repressor; lacI; The lac repressor binds to the lac operator to inhibit transcription in E. coli. This inhibition can be relieved by adding lactose or isopropyl-β-D-thiogalactopyranoside (IPTG).
   5368..5389    +  protein_bind   CAP binding site: CAP binding activates transcription in the presence of cAMP. E. coli catabolite activator protein
   5404..5434    +  promoter       lac promoter: promoter for the E. coli lac operon
   5442..5458    +  protein_bind   lac operator: The lac repressor binds to the lac operator to inhibit transcription in E. coli. This inhibition can be relieved by adding lactose or isopropyl-β-D-thiogalactopyranoside (IPTG). lac repressor encoded by lacI
