[The description below was written by a language model from this plasmid's Addgene catalogue record and pLannotate feature annotations shown in this document.]
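Description:
pPGK-GZF1-RR is a mammalian expression plasmid of about 5.5 kb, built on the pPGK backbone, that encodes one subunit of a synthetic zinc finger nuclease (ZFN). It is propagated in E. coli as a high-copy plasmid through a ColE1/pUC-type origin and selected with ampicillin via the β-lactamase gene. The annotated sequence also carries an M13 phage origin, which allows single-stranded DNA production, along with backbone remnants such as lac promoter/operator elements and small fragments of lacZα, lacI, rop and bom. No mammalian selection marker is annotated. An SV40 enhancer/early promoter lies downstream of the expression cassette, but no complete drug-resistance gene is recorded behind it.

The payload is driven by the human PGK promoter, followed by a short CMV intron A fragment and an SP6 promoter. The roughly 1 kb open reading frame begins with an N-terminal HA epitope tag and SV40 nuclear localisation signal, as stated in the catalogue fields. These are followed by the designed GZF1 zinc finger DNA-binding array, the FokI nonspecific cleavage domain and an SV40 polyadenylation signal. The automated annotations of an IgH signal sequence fragment and a mouse Znf48 fragment in this region most likely reflect sequence similarity to the tag region and the engineered zinc finger array, not genuine parts. The FokI domain carries the "RR" dimerisation-interface variant, an obligate heterodimer design. FokI must dimerise to cut, and this variant disfavours homodimer formation, which was reported to reduce ZFN toxicity, so cleavage requires a ZFN bearing the complementary variant. The insert is flanked by retained XhoI and AgeI sites. The plasmid is suited to transient ZFN expression in mammalian cells for targeted DNA cleavage.
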