Addgene plasmid #35092: pPGK-GZF1-RR
Depositing lab: David Segal. Depositing organization: University of California, Davis. Publication: The generation of zinc finger proteins by modular assembly. Bhakta MS, Segal DJ. Methods Mol Biol. 2010;649:3-30. 10.1007/978-1-60761-753-2_1 PubMed 20680825.
Backbone
  Vector backbone: pPGK
  Backbone size w/o insert (bp): 4500
  Vector type: Mammalian Expression
Growth in bacteria
  Bacterial resistance: Ampicillin, 100 μg/mL
  Growth temperature: 37°C
  Growth strain: DH5alpha
  Copy number: High Copy
Gene/Insert
  Gene/Insert name: ZFN GZF1-Fok(RR)
  Species: synthetic
  Insert size (bp): 1000
  Mutation: contains the "RR" obligate heterodimer variant
  Promoter: PGK
  Tag / fusion protein: HA (N terminal on insert); SV40 NLS (N terminal on insert)
  Cloning method: Restriction Enzyme; 5′ cloning site XhoI (not destroyed); 3′ cloning site AgeI (not destroyed)
  Sequencing primers: 5′ HAtag-f: ATGTACCCATACGATGTCCCAGACTACG; 3′ FokLinkSeq-r: TCTATCCTGAGTGGAATTTCTGGC
Terms and licenses: Academic/Nonprofit Terms; Industry Terms: Not Available to Industry
Depositor comments: Originally described in Szczepek, M., Brondani, V., Büchel, J., Serrano, L., Segal, D.J. and Cathomen, T. (2007) Structure-based redesign of the dimerization interface reduces the toxicity of zinc finger nucleases. Nat. Biotechnol., 25:786-793.
How to cite: pPGK-GZF1-RR was a gift from David Segal (Addgene plasmid # 35092 ; http://n2t.net/addgene:35092 ; RRID:Addgene_35092)
