>Addgene plasmid #35092 | pPGK-GZF1-RR | addgene partial sequence | sequence record 44883 | SP6 5'-ATTTAGGTGACACTATAG-3'
CCACTCCCAGGTCCAACTGCACCTCGGTTCTATCGATTGACATGTACCCATACGATGTCCCAGACTACGC
GAATTCCCCGGGGATCCCAGGCATGGGGCCCAAAAAGAAACGCAAAGTTGGGCGCCTCGAGCCCGGGGAG
AAGCCCTATGCTTGTCCGGAATGTGGTAAGTCCTTCAGCACCAGTGGCCACTTGGTTAGACACCAGCGTA
CCCACACGGGTGAAAAACCGTATAAATGCCCAGAGTGCGGCAAATCTTTTAGCACCAGCGGCAACCTGGT
GCGCCATCAACGCACTCATACTGGCGAGAAGCCATACAAATGTCCAGAATGTGGCAAGTCTTTCAGCCAG
TCCAGCAACCTGGTGCGCCACCAACGTACTCACACCGGTGCGGCCGCCCGCGCCCTAGTCAAAAGTGAAC
TGGAGGAGAAGAAATCTGAACTTCGTCATAAATTGAAATATGTGCCTCATGAATATATTGAATTAATTGA
AATTGCCAGAAATTCCACTCAGGATAGAATTCTTGAAATGAAGGTAATGGAATTTTTTATGAAAGTTTAT
GGATATAGAGGTAAACATTTGGGTGGATCAAGGAAACCGGACGGAGCAATTTATACTGTCGGATCTCCTA
TTGATTACGGTGTGATCGTGGATACTAAAGCTTATAGCGGAGGTTATAATCTGCCAATTGGCCAAGCACG
AGAAATGCAACGATATGTCGAAGAAAATCAAACACGAAACAAACATATCAACCCTAATGAATGGTGGAAA
GTCTATCCATCTTCTGTAACGGAATTTAAGTTTTTATTTGTGAGTGGTCACTTTAAAGGAAACTACAAAG
CTCAGCTTACACGATTAAATCATATCACTAATTGTAATGA
