>Addgene plasmid #35092 | pPGK-GZF1-RR | addgene partial sequence | sequence record 45443 | SV40pA-R 5'-GAAATTTGTGATGCTATTGC-3'
GTTGGGCCATGGCGGCCAAGCTTCTGCAGGTCGACTCTAGATTAGTTAATTAAAAGTTTATCTCGCCGTT
ATTAAATTTCCGTCTCACTTCCTCTAAGGTTAATGTGCCGGCTTTAATCATTTCTCCACCAATTAAAAGC
TCTTCTACACTAAGAACAGCTCCATTACAATTAGTGATATGATTTAATCGTGTAAGCTGAGCTTTGTAGT
TTCCTTTAAAGTGACCACTCACAAATAAAAACTTAAATTCCGTTACAGAAGATGGATAGACTTTCCACCA
TTCATTAGGGTTGATATGTTTGTTTCGTGTTTGATTTTCTTCGACATATCGTTGCATTTCTCGTGCTTGG
CCAATTGGCAGATTATAACCTCCGCTATAAGCTTTAGTATCCACGATCACACCGTAATCAATAGGAGATC
CGACAGTATAAATTGCTCCGTCCGGTTTCCTTGATCCACCCAAATGTTTACCTCTATATCCATAAACTTT
CATAAAAAATTCCATTACCTTCATTTCAAGAATTCTATCCTGAGTGGAATTTCTGGCAATTTCAATTAAT
TCAATATATTCATGAGGCACATATTTCAATTTATGACGAAGTTCAGATTTCTTCTCCTCCAGTTCACTTT
TGACTAGGGCGCGGGCGGCCGCACCGGTGTGAGTACGTTGGTGGCGCACCAGGTTGCTGGACTGGCTGAA
AGACTTGCCACATTCTGGACATTTGTATGGCTTCTCGCCAGTATGAGTGCGTTGATGGCGCACCAGGTTG
CCGCTGGTGCTAAAAGATTTGCCGCACTCTGGGCATTTATACGGTTTTTCCGGGCGCCGCGAG
